>Addgene plasmid #101447 | pDONR221-ZNF527 | depositor full sequence | sequence record 191355 | Full Sequence
ATGGCCGTGGGCCTGTGCAAGGCCATGTCACAGGGCCTGGTGACCTTCAGGGACGTGGCCCTGGACTTTT
CTCAGGAGGAGTGGGAATGGCTGAAGCCCAGCCAGAAGGACCTGTACAGAGACGTGATGCTGGAGAACTA
CAGAAACCTGGTGTGGCTCGGCCTGTCCATCAGCAAGCCCAACATGATCAGCCTGCTGGAACAGGGCAAG
GAGCCCTGGATGGTGGAAAGAAAGATGAGCCAGGGACACTGCGCCGACTGGGAGAGCTGGTGCGAGATCG
AGGAGCTGAGCCCCAAGTGGTTCATCGACGAGGACGAGATCAGCCAGGAGATGGTGATGGAGAGACTGGC
CAGCCACGGACTGGAGTGCTCCAGCTTCAGAGAGGCCTGGAAGTACAAGGGCGAGTTCGAGCTGCACCAG
GGCAACGCCGAGAGGCACTTCATGCAGGTCACCGCCGTGAAGGAGATTAGCACCGGCAAAAGAGACAACG
AGTTCAGCAACAGCGGCAGAAGCATCCCCCTGAAGAGCGTGTTCCTGACCCAGCAGAAGGTGCCCACCAT
TCAGCAGGTCCACAAGTTCGACATCTACGACAAGCTGTTCCCCCAGAACAGCGTGATCATCGAGTACAAG
AGACTGCACGCTGAGAAGGAGAGCCTGATCGGCAATGAGTGCGAGGAGTTCAACCAGAGCACCTACCTGA
GCAAGGACATCGGAATCCCCCCTGGGGAGAAGCCCTACGAGAGCCACGACTTCTCCAAGCTGCTGAGCTT
CCACAGCCTGTTTACACAGCATCAAACCACCCACTTCGGCAAGCTGCCCCACGGCTACGACGAATGCGGC
GACGCCTTCAGCTGCTACAGCTTCTTCACCCAGCCACAGCGGATCCACTCTGGCGAGAAACCGTACGCTT
GCAACGACTGTGGCAAGGCATTTAGCCATGACTTCTTCCTGAGCGAGCATCAGAGAACCCACATCGGCGA
GAAGCCGTATGAGTGCAAGGAGTGCAATAAAGCTTTCAGGCAGAGCGCTCACCTGGCCCAACACCAAAGG
ATACACACCGGCGAAAAGCCCTTCGCCTGCAACGAATGTGGCAAAGCTTTTAGCAGATACGCCTTCCTGG
TGGAACATCAGAGGATCCATACCGGAGAAAAGCCATATGAGTGTAAGGAGTGTAACAAGGCCTTCAGACA
GAGCGCCCACCTCAATCAGCACCAGAGAATTCACACAGGTGAGAAGCCTTACGAGTGCAACCAGTGCGGG
AAGGCTTTCTCCAGAAGAATCGCCCTGACCCTCCACCAGAGGATTCACACCGGTGAGAAACCTTTCAAGT
GCTCCGAGTGCGGCAAGACCTTCGGCTACAGGAGCCATCTGAATCAGCATCAGCGGATTCATACAGGAGA
GAAACCCTATGAATGCATCAAATGCGGCAAATTCTTCAGAACCGACAGCCAGCTGAACAGACACCACAGG
ATCCACACCGGAGAGCGGCCCTTCGAGTGCAGCAAGTGCGGAAAGGCTTTTTCCGACGCCCTGGTCCTGA
TCCACCACAAGAGGAGCCACGCCGGGGAGAAACCATACGAATGCAACAAGTGTGGTAAGGCCTTTAGCTG
CGGCAGCTACCTGAACCAGCACCAAAGAATCCACACAGGCGAAAAACCCTACGAATGTTCTGAGTGTGGA
AAGGCATTCCATCAGATCCTGAGCCTGAGGCTGCATCAACGGATCCATGCCGGAGAGAAGCCATACAAGT
GCAACGAGTGTGGCAACAACTTCTCCTGCGTGAGCGCCCTGAGAAGACACCAGCGCATCCACAACAGAGA
GACACTGTATACCCAGCTTTCTTGTACAAAGTTGGCATTATAAGAAAGCATTGCTTATCAATTTGTTGCA
ACGAACAGGTCACTATCAGTCAAAATAAAATCATTATTTGCCATCCAGCTGATATCCCCTATAGTGAGTC
GTATTACATGGTCATAGCTGTTTCCTGGCAGCTCTGGCCCGTGTCTCAAAATCTCTGATGTTACATTGCA
CAAGATAAAAATATATCATCATGAACAATAAAACTGTCTGCTTACATAAACAGTAATACAAGGGGTGTTA
TGAGCCATATTCAACGGGAAACGTCGAGGCCGCGATTAAATTCCAACATGGATGCTGATTTATATGGGTA
TAAATGGGCTCGCGATAATGTCGGGCAATCAGGTGCGACAATCTATCGCTTGTATGGGAAGCCCGATGCG
CCAGAGTTGTTTCTGAAACATGGCAAAGGTAGCGTTGCCAATGATGTTACAGATGAGATGGTCAGACTAA
ACTGGCTGACGGAATTTATGCCTCTTCCGACCATCAAGCATTTTATCCGTACTCCTGATGATGCATGGTT
ACTCACCACTGCGATCCCCGGAAAAACAGCATTCCAGGTATTAGAAGAATATCCTGATTCAGGTGAAAAT
ATTGTTGATGCGCTGGCAGTGTTCCTGCGCCGGTTGCATTCGATTCCTGTTTGTAATTGTCCTTTTAACA
GCGATCGCGTATTTCGTCTCGCTCAGGCGCAATCACGAATGAATAACGGTTTGGTTGATGCGAGTGATTT
TGATGACGAGCGTAATGGCTGGCCTGTTGAACAAGTCTGGAAAGAAATGCATAAACTTTTGCCATTCTCA
CCGGATTCAGTCGTCACTCATGGTGATTTCTCACTTGATAACCTTATTTTTGACGAGGGGAAATTAATAG
GTTGTATTGATGTTGGACGAGTCGGAATCGCAGACCGATACCAGGATCTTGCCATCCTATGGAACTGCCT
CGGTGAGTTTTCTCCTTCATTACAGAAACGGCTTTTTCAAAAATATGGTATTGATAATCCTGATATGAAT
AAATTGCAGTTTCATTTGATGCTCGATGAGTTTTTCTAATCAGAATTGGTTAATTGGTTGTAACACTGGC
AGAGCATTACGCTGACTTGACGGGACGGCGCAAGCTCATGACCAAAATCCCTTAACGTGAGTTACGCGTC
GTTCCACTGAGCGTCAGACCCCGTAGAAAAGATCAAAGGATCTTCTTGAGATCCTTTTTTTCTGCGCGTA
ATCTGCTGCTTGCAAACAAAAAAACCACCGCTACCAGCGGTGGTTTGTTTGCCGGATCAAGAGCTACCAA
CTCTTTTTCCGAAGGTAACTGGCTTCAGCAGAGCGCAGATACCAAATACTGTTCTTCTAGTGTAGCCGTA
GTTAGGCCACCACTTCAAGAACTCTGTAGCACCGCCTACATACCTCGCTCTGCTAATCCTGTTACCAGTG
GCTGCTGCCAGTGGCGATAAGTCGTGTCTTACCGGGTTGGACTCAAGACGATAGTTACCGGATAAGGCGC
AGCGGTCGGGCTGAACGGGGGGTTCGTGCACACAGCCCAGCTTGGAGCGAACGACCTACACCGAACTGAG
ATACCTACAGCGTGAGCTATGAGAAAGCGCCACGCTTCCCGAAGGGAGAAAGGCGGACAGGTATCCGGTA
AGCGGCAGGGTCGGAACAGGAGAGCGCACGAGGGAGCTTCCAGGGGGAAACGCCTGGTATCTTTATAGTC
CTGTCGGGTTTCGCCACCTCTGACTTGAGCGTCGATTTTTGTGATGCTCGTCAGGGGGGCGGAGCCTATG
GAAAAACGCCAGCAACGCGGCCTTTTTACGGTTCCTGGCCTTTTGCTGGCCTTTTGCTCACATGTTCTTT
CCTGCGTTATCCCCTGATTCTGTGGATAACCGTATTACCGCCTTTGAGTGAGCTGATACCGCTCGCCGCA
GCCGAACGACCGAGCGCAGCGAGTCAGTGAGCGAGGAAGCGGAAGAGCGCCCAATACGCAAACCGCCTCT
CCCCGCGCGTTGGCCGATTCATTAATGCAGCTGGCACGACAGGTTTCCCGACTGGAAAGCGGGCAGTGAG
CGCAACGCAATTAATACGCGTACCGCTAGCCAGGAAGAGTTTGTAGAAACGCAAAAAGGCCATCCGTCAG
GATGGCCTTCTGCTTAGTTTGATGCCTGGCAGTTTATGGCGGGCGTCCTGCCCGCCACCCTCCGGGCCGT
TGCTTCACAACGTTCAAATCCGCTCCCGGCGGATTTGTCCTACTCAGGAGAGCGTTCACCGACAAACAAC
AGATAAAACGAAAGGCCCAGTCTTCCGACTGAGCCTTTCGTTTTATTTGATGCCTGGCAGTTCCCTACTC
TCGCGTTAACGCTAGCATGGATGTTTTCCCAGTCACGACGTTGTAAAACGACGGCCAGTCTTAAGCTCGG
GCCCCAAATAATGATTTTATTTTGACTGATAGTGACCTGTTCGTTGCAACAAATTGATGAGCAATGCTTT
TTTATAATGCCAACTTTGTACAAAAAAGCAGGCTTA
Features (pLannotate 1.2.2; 11 found; start..end, strand, type, name):
      1..858     +  CDS            ZNF527 (fragment): ZN527_HUMAN - Also known as KIAA1829. Experimental evidence at transcript level: Swiss-Prot protein existence level 2. May be involved in transcriptional regulation. From Homo sapiens (Human).
   1054..1080    +  CDS            CCR5TC (fragment): zinc-finger domain from the CCR5-224 (+) zinc-finger nuclease that recognizes the left half-site target sequence in the human CCR5 gene (Perez et al., 2008; Gross et al., 2013)
   1831..1930    -  protein_bind   attL2: mutant version of attL; recombination site for the Gateway® LR reaction LR Clonase™
   1948..1966    -  promoter       T7 promoter: promoter for bacteriophage T7 RNA polymerase
   2100..2909    +  CDS            KanR: aminoglycoside phosphotransferase; aph(3')-Ia; confers resistance to kanamycin in bacteria or G418 (Geneticin®) in eukaryotes
   3056..3644    +  rep_origin     ori: high-copy-number ColE1/pMB1/pBR322/pUC origin of replication
   3827..3919    +  CDS            lacI (fragment): lac repressor; lacI; The lac repressor binds to the lac operator to inhibit transcription in E. coli. This inhibition can be relieved by adding lactose or isopropyl-β-D-thiogalactopyranoside (IPTG).
   3974..4001    -  terminator     rrnB T2 terminator: transcription terminator T2 from the E. coli rrnB gene
   4133..4176    +  terminator     rrnB T1 terminator: Escherichia coli rrnB; transcription terminator T1 from the E. coli rrnB gene
   4223..4259    -  CDS            lacZα (fragment): LacZα fragment of β-galactosidase; lacZ fragment
   4275..4374    +  protein_bind   attL1: mutant version of attL; recombination site for the Gateway® LR reaction LR Clonase™
