[The description below was written by a language model from this plasmid's Addgene catalogue record and pLannotate feature annotations shown in this document.]
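Description:
pDONR221-ZNF527 is a Gateway entry clone built on the Invitrogen pDONR221 backbone, carrying the coding sequence of the human zinc-finger protein ZNF527 as one member of the Human TFome Collection of transcription factor open reading frames. It is a bacterial shuttling plasmid of about 4.4 kb rather than an expression vector. It replicates in E. coli from a high-copy ColE1/pUC-type origin and is selected with kanamycin through an aph(3')-Ia resistance gene. The record states that the insert was produced by gene synthesis.

The ZNF527 sequence sits between attL1 and attL2, the recombination sites used in the Gateway LR reaction. This allows the ORF to be moved in a defined orientation and reading frame into any compatible attR destination vector. The last nucleotide of the stop codon has been removed so that the ORF reads through the recombination site and can be joined to C-terminal tags or reporters supplied by the destination vector. No eukaryotic promoter drives the insert here. The rrnB T1 and T2 terminators upstream of attL1 insulate the cloning site from read-through transcription, and a T7 promoter lies beyond attL2, pointing back towards the insert. M13 primer sites are used for sequence verification.

The automated annotation labels only the first part of the insert as ZNF527, and it also reports a short match to a CCR5-targeting zinc-finger domain. That hit most likely reflects similarity among repeated zinc-finger motifs rather than a separate element. The small lacI and lacZα fragments are probably backbone remnants. The clone is typically used as a source for building expression constructs for transcription factor overexpression and cell fate engineering screens.
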