Addgene plasmid #101447: pDONR221-ZNF527
Purpose: Donor Vector containing ZNF527 transcription factor, part of the Human TFome Collection
Depositing lab: George Church. Depositing organization: Harvard Medical School. Publication: A comprehensive library of human transcription factors for cell fate engineering. Ng AHM, Khoshakhlagh P, Rojo Arias JE, Pasquini G, Wang K, Swiersy A, Shipman SL, Appleton E, Kiaee K, Kohman RE, Vernet A, Dysart M, Leeper K, Saylor W, Huang JY, Graveline A, Taipale J, Hill DE, Vidal M, Melero-Martin JM, Busskamp V, Church GM. Nat Biotechnol. 2021 Apr;39(4):510-519. doi: 10.1038/s41587-020-0742-6. Epub 2020 Nov 30. PubMed 33257861.
Backbone
  Vector backbone: pDONR221
  Backbone manufacturer: Invitrogen
  Vector type: Gateway shuttling vector
Growth in bacteria
  Bacterial resistance: Kanamycin, 50 μg/mL
  Growth temperature: 37°C
  Growth strain: DH5alpha
  Copy number: High Copy
Gene/Insert
  Gene/Insert name: ZNF527 (alt name: Q8NB42 (Uniprot ID))
  Species: H. sapiens (human)
  Mutation: Last nucleotide of stop codon removed to allow for Gateway C-terminal fusions
  Entrez Gene: ZNF527
  Cloning method: Gateway Cloning
  Sequencing primers: 5′ M13F(-21); 3′ M13R
Terms and licenses: Academic/Nonprofit Terms; Industry Terms: Not Available to Industry
Depositor comments: Harvard generated by gene synthesis
How to cite: pDONR221-ZNF527 was a gift from George Church (Addgene plasmid # 101447 ; http://n2t.net/addgene:101447 ; RRID:Addgene_101447)
