>Addgene plasmid #101447 | pDONR221-ZNF527 | depositor partial sequence | sequence record 191356 | insert
ATGGCCGTGGGCCTGTGCAAGGCCATGTCACAGGGCCTGGTGACCTTCAGGGACGTGGCCCTGGACTTTT
CTCAGGAGGAGTGGGAATGGCTGAAGCCCAGCCAGAAGGACCTGTACAGAGACGTGATGCTGGAGAACTA
CAGAAACCTGGTGTGGCTCGGCCTGTCCATCAGCAAGCCCAACATGATCAGCCTGCTGGAACAGGGCAAG
GAGCCCTGGATGGTGGAAAGAAAGATGAGCCAGGGACACTGCGCCGACTGGGAGAGCTGGTGCGAGATCG
AGGAGCTGAGCCCCAAGTGGTTCATCGACGAGGACGAGATCAGCCAGGAGATGGTGATGGAGAGACTGGC
CAGCCACGGACTGGAGTGCTCCAGCTTCAGAGAGGCCTGGAAGTACAAGGGCGAGTTCGAGCTGCACCAG
GGCAACGCCGAGAGGCACTTCATGCAGGTCACCGCCGTGAAGGAGATTAGCACCGGCAAAAGAGACAACG
AGTTCAGCAACAGCGGCAGAAGCATCCCCCTGAAGAGCGTGTTCCTGACCCAGCAGAAGGTGCCCACCAT
TCAGCAGGTCCACAAGTTCGACATCTACGACAAGCTGTTCCCCCAGAACAGCGTGATCATCGAGTACAAG
AGACTGCACGCTGAGAAGGAGAGCCTGATCGGCAATGAGTGCGAGGAGTTCAACCAGAGCACCTACCTGA
GCAAGGACATCGGAATCCCCCCTGGGGAGAAGCCCTACGAGAGCCACGACTTCTCCAAGCTGCTGAGCTT
CCACAGCCTGTTTACACAGCATCAAACCACCCACTTCGGCAAGCTGCCCCACGGCTACGACGAATGCGGC
GACGCCTTCAGCTGCTACAGCTTCTTCACCCAGCCACAGCGGATCCACTCTGGCGAGAAACCGTACGCTT
GCAACGACTGTGGCAAGGCATTTAGCCATGACTTCTTCCTGAGCGAGCATCAGAGAACCCACATCGGCGA
GAAGCCGTATGAGTGCAAGGAGTGCAATAAAGCTTTCAGGCAGAGCGCTCACCTGGCCCAACACCAAAGG
ATACACACCGGCGAAAAGCCCTTCGCCTGCAACGAATGTGGCAAAGCTTTTAGCAGATACGCCTTCCTGG
TGGAACATCAGAGGATCCATACCGGAGAAAAGCCATATGAGTGTAAGGAGTGTAACAAGGCCTTCAGACA
GAGCGCCCACCTCAATCAGCACCAGAGAATTCACACAGGTGAGAAGCCTTACGAGTGCAACCAGTGCGGG
AAGGCTTTCTCCAGAAGAATCGCCCTGACCCTCCACCAGAGGATTCACACCGGTGAGAAACCTTTCAAGT
GCTCCGAGTGCGGCAAGACCTTCGGCTACAGGAGCCATCTGAATCAGCATCAGCGGATTCATACAGGAGA
GAAACCCTATGAATGCATCAAATGCGGCAAATTCTTCAGAACCGACAGCCAGCTGAACAGACACCACAGG
ATCCACACCGGAGAGCGGCCCTTCGAGTGCAGCAAGTGCGGAAAGGCTTTTTCCGACGCCCTGGTCCTGA
TCCACCACAAGAGGAGCCACGCCGGGGAGAAACCATACGAATGCAACAAGTGTGGTAAGGCCTTTAGCTG
CGGCAGCTACCTGAACCAGCACCAAAGAATCCACACAGGCGAAAAACCCTACGAATGTTCTGAGTGTGGA
AAGGCATTCCATCAGATCCTGAGCCTGAGGCTGCATCAACGGATCCATGCCGGAGAGAAGCCATACAAGT
GCAACGAGTGTGGCAACAACTTCTCCTGCGTGAGCGCCCTGAGAAGACACCAGCGCATCCACAACAGAGA
GACACTGTA
